Addgene plasmid #36785: TAL2374
Depositing lab: Keith Joung. Depositing organization: Massachusetts General Hospital. Publication: FLASH assembly of TALENs for high-throughput genome editing. Reyon D, Tsai SQ, Khayter C, Foden JA, Sander JD, Joung JK. Nat Biotechnol. 2012 Apr 8. doi: 10.1038/nbt.2170. PubMed 22484455.
Backbone
  Vector backbone: JDS78
  Backbone manufacturer: Joung lab (Addgene Plasmid # 32290)
  Backbone size w/o insert (bp): 6447
  Vector type: Mammalian, T7 for in vitro mRNA synthesis
Growth in bacteria
  Bacterial resistance: Ampicillin, 100 μg/mL
  Growth temperature: 37°C
  Growth strain: XL1 Blue
  Copy number: High Copy
Gene/Insert
  Gene/Insert name: SETDB1-TALEN_Left (alt name: SETDB1)
  Species: H. sapiens (human)
  Insert size (bp): 1640
  Entrez Gene: Setdb1 (a.k.a. ESET, KMT1E, mKIAA0067)
  Promoter: CMV
  Tag / fusion protein: 3X Flag (N terminal on backbone); WT FOKI (C terminal on backbone)
  Cloning method: Restriction Enzyme; 5′ cloning site BsmBI (destroyed during cloning); 3′ cloning site BsmBI (destroyed during cloning)
  Sequencing primers: 5′ CMV-F; 3′ BGH-rev
Terms and licenses: Academic/Nonprofit Terms; Industry Terms: Not Available to Industry
Depositor comments: Target binding site: TGCAGAGGACAAAAGCAT It is strongly recommended that users perform a diagnostic digest to verify this plasmid prior to use. For example, a double digest of the plasmid with BamHI and KpnI should result in two bands at 2.2kb and 5.9kb.
How to cite: TAL2374 was a gift from Keith Joung (Addgene plasmid # 36785 ; http://n2t.net/addgene:36785 ; RRID:Addgene_36785)
