[The description below was written by a language model from this plasmid's Addgene catalogue record.]
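Description:
TAL2374 is a mammalian expression plasmid encoding the left-hand monomer of a TALEN pair directed against the human SETDB1 gene, which encodes a histone methyltransferase also known as ESET or KMT1E. It is built on the JDS78 backbone (about 6.4 kb without insert), a TALEN expression vector that supplies the flanking protein-coding context. A roughly 1.6 kb insert encoding the customised TAL effector repeat array was placed into the backbone through BsmBI sites that were destroyed during cloning. BsmBI is a type IIS enzyme, so this is consistent with seamless, in-frame joining of the array. The plasmid is maintained at high copy number in E. coli under ampicillin selection. No feature table is provided, so the origin of replication and other backbone elements are not itemised in the record.

Expression in mammalian cells is driven by the CMV promoter. The vector type also lists a T7 promoter, which allows in vitro transcription of TALEN mRNA. The encoded protein carries an N-terminal 3X FLAG tag for detection and a C-terminal wild-type FokI nuclease domain, both contributed by the backbone. FokI cleaves DNA only as a dimer, so this left monomer is intended to be used with a matching right-hand TALEN that binds the opposite strand nearby. Together, the two halves produce a double-strand break in the spacer between their binding sites. Repair of the break can produce indel mutations or support homology-directed editing at the SETDB1 locus. The construct belongs to a large collection of TALENs made by the FLASH assembly method for high-throughput genome editing of human genes. The depositor recommends verifying the plasmid by diagnostic restriction digest before use.
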