>Addgene plasmid #36785 | TAL2374 | depositor partial sequence | sequence record 45978 | TAL2374 sequence 1640 bps
GAACCTGACCCCAGACCAGGTAGTCGCAATCGCGAACAATAATGGGGGAAAGCAAGCCCTGGAAACCGTG
CAAAGGTTGTTGCCGGTCCTTTGTCAAGACCACGGCCTTACACCGGAGCAAGTCGTGGCCATTGCATCCC
ACGACGGTGGCAAACAGGCTCTTGAGACGGTTCAGAGACTTCTCCCAGTTCTCTGTCAAGCCCACGGGCT
GACTCCCGATCAAGTTGTAGCGATTGCGTCGAACATTGGAGGGAAACAAGCATTGGAGACTGTCCAACGG
CTCCTTCCCGTGTTGTGTCAAGCCCACGGTTTGACGCCTGCACAAGTGGTCGCCATCGCCAACAACAACG
GCGGTAAGCAGGCGCTGGAAACAGTACAGCGCCTGCTGCCTGTACTGTGCCAGGATCATGGACTGACCCC
AGACCAGGTAGTCGCAATCGCGTCGAACATTGGGGGAAAGCAAGCCCTGGAAACCGTGCAAAGGTTGTTG
CCGGTCCTTTGTCAAGACCACGGCCTTACACCGGAGCAAGTCGTGGCCATTGCAAATAATAACGGTGGCA
AACAGGCTCTTGAGACGGTTCAGAGACTTCTCCCAGTTCTCTGTCAAGCCCACGGGCTGACTCCCGATCA
AGTTGTAGCGATTGCGAATAACAATGGAGGGAAACAAGCATTGGAGACTGTCCAACGGCTCCTTCCCGTG
TTGTGTCAAGCCCACGGTTTGACGCCTGCACAAGTGGTCGCCATCGCCTCCAATATTGGCGGTAAGCAGG
CGCTGGAAACAGTACAGCGCCTGCTGCCTGTACTGTGCCAGGATCATGGACTGACCCCAGACCAGGTAGT
CGCAATCGCGTCACATGACGGGGGAAAGCAAGCCCTGGAAACCGTGCAAAGGTTGTTGCCGGTCCTTTGT
CAAGACCACGGCCTTACACCGGAGCAAGTCGTGGCCATTGCAAGCAACATCGGTGGCAAACAGGCTCTTG
AGACGGTTCAGAGACTTCTCCCAGTTCTCTGTCAAGCCCACGGGCTGACTCCCGATCAAGTTGTAGCGAT
TGCGTCGAACATTGGAGGGAAACAAGCATTGGAGACTGTCCAACGGCTCCTTCCCGTGTTGTGTCAAGCC
CACGGTTTGACGCCTGCACAAGTGGTCGCCATCGCCTCCAATATTGGCGGTAAGCAGGCGCTGGAAACAG
TACAGCGCCTGCTGCCTGTACTGTGCCAGGATCATGGACTGACCCCAGACCAGGTAGTCGCAATCGCGTC
GAACATTGGGGGAAAGCAAGCCCTGGAAACCGTGCAAAGGTTGTTGCCGGTCCTTTGTCAAGACCACGGC
CTTACACCGGAGCAAGTCGTGGCCATTGCAAATAATAACGGTGGCAAACAGGCTCTTGAGACGGTTCAGA
GACTTCTCCCAGTTCTCTGTCAAGCCCACGGGCTGACTCCCGATCAAGTTGTAGCGATTGCGTCGCATGA
CGGAGGGAAACAAGCATTGGAGACTGTCCAACGGCTCCTTCCCGTGTTGTGTCAAGCCCACGGTTTGACG
CCTGCACAAGTGGTCGCCATCGCCTCCAATATTGGCGGTAAGCAGGCGCTGGAAACAGTACAGCGCCTGC
TGCCTGTACTGTGCCAGGATCATGGACTGA
