>Addgene plasmid #36785 | TAL2374 | addgene partial sequence | sequence record 48049 | CMV-F 5'-CGCAAATGGGCGGTAGGCGTG-3'
GAGCTCTCTGGCTAACTAGAGAACCCACTGCTTACTGGCTTATCGAAATTAATACGACTCACTATAGGGA
GACCCAAGCTGGCTAGCACCATGGACTACAAAGACCATGACGGTGATTATAAAGATCATGACATCGATTA
CAAGGATGACGATGACAAGATGGCCCCCAAGAAGAAGAGGAAGGTGGGCATTCACCGCGGGGTACCTATG
GTGGACTTGAGGACACTCGGTTATTCGCAACAGCAACAGGAGAAAATCAAGCCTAAGGTCAGGAGCACCG
TCGCGCAACACCACGAGGCGCTTGTGGGGCATGGCTTCACTCATGCGCATATTGTCGCGCTTTCACAGCA
CCCTGCGGCGCTTGGGACGGTGGCTGTCAAATACCAAGATATGATTGCGGCCCTGCCCGAAGCCACGCAC
GAGGCAATTGTAGGGGTCGGTAAACAGTGGTCGGGAGCGCGAGCACTTGAGGCGCTGCTGACTGTGGCGG
GTGAGCTTAGGGGGCCTCCGCTCCAGCTCGACACCGGGCAGCTGCTGAAGATCGCGAAGAGAGGGGGAGT
AACAGCGGTAGAGGCAGTGCACGCCTGGCGCAATGCGCTCACCGGGGCCCCCTTGAACCTGACCCCAGAC
CAGGTAGTCGCAATCGCGAACAATAATGGGGGAAAGCAAGCCCTGGAAACCGTGCAAAGGTTGTTGCCGG
TCCTTTGTCAAGACCACGGCCTTACACCGGAGCAAGTCGTGGCCATTGCATCCCACGACGGTGGCAAACA
GGCTCTTGAGACGGTTCAGAGACTTCTCCCAGTTCTCTGTCAAGCCCACGGGCTGACTCCCGATCAAGTT
GTAGCGATTGCGTCGAACATTGGAGGGAAACAAGCATTGGAGACTGTCCAACGGCTCCTTCCCGTGTTGT
GTCAAGCCCACGGTTTGACGCCTGCACAAGTG
